Addgene plasmid #131769: pNS1
Purpose: PADH1_FUSN_Fusion Red_Cry2WT_TACT1 for Integration into δ-sites
Depositing lab: Jared Toettcher. Depositing organization: Princeton University. Publication: Light-based control of metabolic flux through assembly of synthetic organelles. Zhao EM, Suek N, Wilson MZ, Dine E, Pannucci NL, Gitai Z, Avalos JL, Toettcher JE. Nat Chem Biol. 2019 Jun;15(6):589-597. doi: 10.1038/s41589-019-0284-8. Epub 2019 May 13. PubMed 31086330.
Backbone
  Vector backbone: Yeast Expression
  Total vector size (bp): 9768
  Vector type: Yeast Expression ; Integration into δ-sites
  Selectable markers: Zeocin
Growth in bacteria
  Bacterial resistance: Ampicillin, 100 μg/mL
  Growth temperature: 37°C
  Growth strain: DH5alpha
  Copy number: Unknown
Gene/Insert
  Gene/Insert name: FUSN_Fusion Red_Cry2WT
  Species: Synthetic
  Insert size (bp): 2877
  Promoter: PADH1
  Cloning method: Gibson Cloning
  Sequencing primers: 5′ n/a
Terms and licenses: Academic/Nonprofit Terms; Industry Terms: Not Available to Industry
How to cite: pNS1 was a gift from Jared Toettcher (Addgene plasmid # 131769 ; http://n2t.net/addgene:131769 ; RRID:Addgene_131769)
