[The description below was written by a language model from this plasmid's Addgene catalogue record and pLannotate feature annotations shown in this document.]
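Description:
pNS1 is a yeast integrating expression plasmid of roughly 9.7 to 9.8 kb (the catalogue lists 9,768 bp and the sequenced record 9,720 nt), designed for insertion into the δ-sites of Saccharomyces cerevisiae, the repeated Ty retrotransposon long terminal repeat sequences that allow multicopy genomic integration. It is propagated in E. coli through a high-copy ColE1/pUC-type origin with ampicillin resistance. It also carries pBluescript-style remnants, including an f1 origin, lac promoter/operator and lacZα fragments, and T3 and T7 promoters. No yeast replication origin is annotated, consistent with an integrating design. Several short matches to yeast open reading frames flank the cassettes and probably represent the δ-site homology regions, although the annotation does not label them as such. Small URA3 and URA3 promoter fragments appear to be non-functional backbone leftovers.

The payload is a single fusion gene driven by the constitutive S. cerevisiae ADH1 promoter. It encodes the N-terminal region of human FUS, the red fluorescent protein FusionRed, and the photolyase homology region of wild-type Arabidopsis cryptochrome 2 (Cry2). The catalogue names an ACT1 terminator, which the feature table does not annotate. Cry2 oligomerises under blue light, and coupling it to the FUS fragment is intended to give light-triggered clustering that can be followed by red fluorescence. According to the associated publication title, this supports assembly of synthetic organelles for optical control of metabolic flux.

Yeast selection relies on the ble gene (zeocin resistance) under the Ashbya gossypii TEF promoter and terminator. This marker is flanked by lox71 and lox66 sites, so Cre recombinase can excise it after integration, leaving a doubly mutated lox site that recombines poorly.
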