Features (pLannotate 1.2.2; 30 found; start..end, strand, type, name):
    145..849     +  promoter       ADH1 promoter: S. cerevisiae ADH1; promoter for alcohol dehydrogenase 1
    879..1475    +  CDS            FUS (fragment): FUS_HUMAN - Also known as TLS. Experimental evidence at protein level: Swiss-Prot protein existence level 1. DNA/RNA-binding protein that plays a role in various cellular processes such as transcription regulation, RNA splicing, RNA transport, DNA repair and damage response (PubMed:27731383). Binds to nascent pre-mRNAs and acts as a molecular mediator between RNA polymerase II and U1 small nuclear ribonucleoprotein thereby coupling transcription and splicing (PubMed:26124092). Binds also its own pre- mRNA and autoregulates its expression; this autoregulation mechanism is mediated by non-sense-
   1527..2222    +  CDS            FusionRed: FusionRed is a basic (constitutively fluorescent) red fluorescent protein published in 2012, derived from Entacmaea quadricolor. It has low acid sensitivity.
   2235..3728    +  CDS            CRY2PHR: N-terminal photolyase homology region of Arabidopsis thaliana cryptochrome 2 binds to CIB1 upon exposure to blue light (Kennedy et al., 2010)
   3729..3745    +  misc_feature   MCS (fragment): multiple cloning site
   3762..3800    +  misc_feature   MCS (fragment): pBluescript multiple cloning site
   4176..4310    -  CDS            YE11_YEAST (fragment): Experimental evidence at transcript level: Swiss-Prot protein existence level 2. From Saccharomyces cerevisiae (strain ATCC 204508 / S288c) (Baker's yeast).
   4343..4361    -  promoter       T7 promoter: promoter for bacteriophage T7 RNA polymerase
   4364..4521    +  CDS            lacZα (fragment): LacZα fragment of β-galactosidase; lacZ fragment
   4525..4953    +  rep_origin     f1 ori (sequence partly withheld): f1 bacteriophage origin of replication; arrow indicates direction of (+) strand synthesis
   4981..5032    -  misc_feature   bom (fragment): basis of mobility region from pBR322
   5088..5180    -  CDS            URA3 (fragment): PYRF_YEAST - Experimental evidence at protein level: Swiss-Prot protein existence level 1. From Saccharomyces cerevisiae (strain ATCC 204508 / S288c) (Baker's yeast).
   5180..5312    -  promoter       URA3 promoter (fragment): S. cerevisiae URA3
   5320..5369    -  misc_feature   bom (fragment): basis of mobility region from pBR322
   5471..5506    -  CDS            rop (fragment): Rop protein, which maintains plasmids at low copy number; rop
   5617..5721    +  promoter       AmpR promoter: bla
   5722..6582    +  CDS            AmpR: β-lactamase; bla; confers resistance to ampicillin, carbenicillin, and related antibiotics
   6753..7341    +  rep_origin     ori: high-copy-number ColE1/pMB1/pBR322/pUC origin of replication
   7524..7616    +  CDS            lacI (fragment): lac repressor; lacI; The lac repressor binds to the lac operator to inhibit transcription in E. coli. This inhibition can be relieved by adding lactose or isopropyl-β-D-thiogalactopyranoside (IPTG).
   7629..7650    +  protein_bind   CAP binding site: CAP binding activates transcription in the presence of cAMP. E. coli catabolite activator protein
   7665..7695    +  promoter       lac promoter: promoter for the E. coli lac operon
   7703..7719    +  protein_bind   lac operator: The lac repressor binds to the lac operator to inhibit transcription in E. coli. This inhibition can be relieved by adding lactose or isopropyl-β-D-thiogalactopyranoside (IPTG). lac repressor encoded by lacI
   7764..7782    +  promoter       T3 promoter: promoter for bacteriophage T3 RNA polymerase
   7868..7984    -  CDS            YD34A_YEAST (fragment): Protein predicted: Swiss-Prot protein existence level 4. From Saccharomyces cerevisiae (strain ATCC 204508 / S288c) (Baker's yeast).
   7990..8023    +  protein_bind   lox71: Left element (LE) mutant of loxP (Araki et al., 2010). Cre-mediated recombination occurs in the 8-bp core sequence (GCATACAT). Cre recombinase
   8075..8271    -  terminator     TEF terminator: Ashbya gossypii TEF terminator
   8280..8651    -  CDS            ble: BLE_STRHI - Experimental evidence at protein level: Swiss-Prot protein existence level 1. Binding protein with a strong affinity to the bleomycin family of antibiotics. From Streptoalloteichus hindustanus.
   8652..8995    -  promoter       TEF promoter: Ashbya gossypii TEF promoter
   9050..9083    +  protein_bind   lox66: Right element (RE) mutant of loxP (Araki et al., 2010). Cre-mediated recombination occurs in the 8-bp core sequence (GCATACAT). Cre recombinase
   9162..9500    +  CDS            YO085_YEAST: Protein predicted: Swiss-Prot protein existence level 4. From Saccharomyces cerevisiae (strain ATCC 204508 / S288c) (Baker's yeast).
>Addgene plasmid #131769 | pNS1 | addgene full sequence | sequence record 257096 | Addgene NGS Result
CTTTATTATGTTACAATATGGAAGGGAACTTTACACTTCTCCTATGCACATATATTAATTAAAGTCCAAT
GCTAGTAGAGAAGGGGGGTAACACCCCTCCGCGCTCTTTTCCGATTTTTTTCTAAACCGTGGAATATTTC
GGATATCCTTTTGTTGTTTCCGGGTGTACAATATGGACTTCCTCTTTTCTGGCAACCAAACCCATACATC
GGGATTCCTATAATACCTTCGTTGGTCTCCCTAACATGTAGGTGGCGGAGGGGAGATATACAATAGAACA
GATACCAGACAAGACATAATGGGCTAAACAAGACTACACCAATTACACTGCCTCATTGATGGTGGTACAT
AACGAACTAATACTGTAGCCCTAGACTTGATAGCCATCATCATATCGAAGTTTCACTACCCTTTTTCCAT
TTGCCATCTATTGAAGTAATAATAGGCGCATGCAACTTCTTTTCTTTTTTTTTCTTTTCTCTCTCCCCCG
TTGTTGTCTCACCATATCCGCAATGACAAAAAAATGATGGAAGACACTAAAGGAAAAAATTAACGACAAA
GACAGCACCAACAGATGTCGTTGTTCCAGAGCTGATGAGGGGTATCTCGAAGCACACGAAACTTTTTCCT
TCCTTCATTCACGCACACTACTCTCTAATGAGCAACGGTATACGGCCTTCCTTCCAGTTACTTGAATTTG
AAATAAAAAAAAGTTTGCTGTCTTGCTATCAAGTATAAATAGACCTGCAATTATTAATCTTTTGTTTCCT
CGTCATTGTTCTCGTTCCCTTTCTTCCTTGTTTCTTTTTCTGCACAATATTTCAAGCTATACCAAGCATA
CAATCAACTCCATTGCGGCCGCTAAAATCATGGCTAGCGCCTCAAACGATTATACCCAACAAGCAACCCA
AAGCTATGGGGCCTACCCCACCCAGCCCGGGCAGGGCTATTCCCAGCAGAGCAGTCAGCCCTACGGACAG
CAGAGTTACAGTGGTTATAGCCAGTCCACGGACACTTCAGGCTATGGCCAGAGCAGCTATTCTTCTTATG
GCCAGAGCCAGAACACAGGCTATGGAACTCAGTCAACTCCCCAGGGATATGGCTCGACTGGCGGCTATGG
CAGTAGCCAGAGCTCCCAATCGTCTTACGGGCAGCAGTCCTCCTATCCTGGCTATGGCCAGCAGCCAGCT
CCCAGCAGCACCTCGGGAAGTTACGGTAGCAGTTCTCAGAGCAGCAGCTATGGGCAGCCCCAGAGTGGGA
GCTACAGCCAGCAGCCTAGCTATGGTGGACAGCAGCAAAGCTATGGACAGCAGCAAAGCTATAATCCCCC
TCAGGGCTATGGACAGCAGAACCAGTACAACAGCAGCAGTGGTGGTGGAGGTGGAGGTGGAGGTGGAGGT
AACTATGGCCAAGATCAATCCTCCATGAGTAGTGGTGGTGGCAGTGGTGGCGGTTATGGCAATCAAGACC
AGAGTGGTGGAGGTGGCAGCGGTGGCTATGGACAGCAGGACCGTGGAGGTGGAGGAATGGTGAGCGAGCT
GATTAAGGAGAACATGCCCATGAAGCTGTACATGGAGGGCACCGTGAACAACCACCACTTCAAGTGCACA
TCCGAGGGCGAAGGCAAGCCCTACGAGGGCACCCAGACCATGAGAATCAAGGTCGTCGAGGGCGGCCCTC
TCCCCTTCGCCTTCGACATCCTGGCTACCAGCTTCATGTACGGCAGCAGAACCTTCATCAAGCACCCTCC
GGGCATCCCCGACTTCTTTAAGCAGTCCTTCCCTGAGGGCTTCACATGGGAGAGAGTCACCACATACGAA
GACGGGGGCGTGCTGACCGCTACCCAGGACACCAGCCTCCAGGACGGCTGCCTCATCTACAACGTCAAGG
TTAGAGGGGTGAACTTCCCAGCCAACGGCCCTGTGATGCAGAAGAAAACACTCGGCTGGGAGGCCTCCAC
CGAGACGATGTACCCCGCTGACGGCGGCCTGGAAGGCGCATGTGACATGGCCCTGAAGCTCGTGGGCGGG
GGCCACCTGATCTGCAACCTTGAGACCACATACAGATCCAAGAAACCCGCTACGAACCTCAAGATGCCCG
GCGTCTACAACGTGGACCACAGACTGGAAAGAATCAAGGAGGCCGACGATGAGACCTACGTCGAGCAGCA
CGAGGTGGCTGTGGCCAGATACTCTACTGGTGGCGCTGGTGATGGAGGTAAAGCGGCCACGCGTATGAAG
ATGGACAAAAAGACTATAGTTTGGTTTAGAAGAGACCTAAGGATTGAGGATAATCCTGCATTAGCAGCAG
CTGCTCACGAAGGATCTGTTTTTCCTGTCTTCATTTGGTGTCCTGAAGAAGAAGGACAGTTTTATCCTGG
AAGAGCTTCAAGATGGTGGATGAAACAATCACTTGCTCACTTATCTCAATCCTTGAAGGCTCTTGGATCT
GACCTCACTTTAATCAAAACCCACAACACGATTTCAGCGATCTTGGATTGTATCCGCGTTACCGGTGCTA
CAAAAGTCGTCTTTAACCACCTCTATGATCCTGTTTCGTTAGTTCGGGACCATACCGTAAAGGAGAAGCT
GGTGGAACGTGGGATCTCTGTGCAAAGCTACAATGGAGATCTATTGTATGAACCGTGGGAGATATACTGC
GAAAAGGGCAAACCTTTTACGAGTTTCAATTCTTACTGGAAGAAATGCTTAGATATGTCGATTGAATCCG
TTATGCTTCCTCCTCCTTGGCGGTTGATGCCAATAACTGCAGCGGCTGAAGCGATTTGGGCGTGTTCGAT
TGAAGAACTAGGGCTGGAGAATGAGGCCGAGAAACCGAGCAATGCGTTGTTAACTAGAGCTTGGTCTCCA
GGATGGAGCAATGCTGATAAGTTACTAAATGAGTTCATCGAGAAGCAGTTGATAGATTATGCAAAGAACA
GCAAGAAAGTTGTTGGGAATTCTACTTCACTACTTTCTCCGTATCTCCATTTCGGGGAAATAAGCGTCAG
ACACGTTTTCCAGTGTGCCCGGATGAAACAAATTATATGGGCAAGAGATAAGAACAGTGAAGGAGAAGAA
AGTGCAGATCTTTTTCTTAGGGGAATCGGTTTAAGAGAGTATTCTCGGTATATATGTTTCAACTTCCCGT
TTACTCACGAGCAATCGTTGTTGAGTCATCTTCGGTTTTTCCCTTGGGATGCTGATGTTGATAAGTTCAA
GGCCTGGAGACAAGGCAGGACCGGTTATCCGTTGGTGGATGCCGGAATGAGAGAGCTTTGGGCTACCGGA
TGGATGCATAACAGAATAAGAGTGATTGTTTCAAGCTTTGCTGTGAAGTTTCTTCTCCTTCCATGGAAAT
GGGGAATGAAGTATTTCTGGGATACACTTTTGGATGCTGATTTGGAATGTGACATCCTTGGCTGGCAGTA
TATCTCTGGGAGTATCCCCGATGGCCACGAGCTTGATCGCTTGGACAATCCCGCGTTACAAGGCGCCAAA
TATGACCCAGAAGGTGAGTACATAAGGCAATGGCTTCCCGAGCTTGCGAGATTGCCAACTGAATGGATCC
ATCATCCATGGGACGCTCCTTTAACCGTACTCAAAGCTTCTGGTGTGGAACTCGGAACAAACTATGCGAA
ACCCATTGTGGACATCGACACAGCTCGTGAGCTACTAGCTAAAGCTATTTCAAGAACCCGTGAAGCACAG
ATCATGATCGGAGCAGCAGCCCGGGATCCACCGGTCGCCACCGGGCCCTAAGAATTCGATATCAAGCTTA
TCGATACCGTCGACCTCGAGTAATGATCATCTCTGCTTTTGTGCGCGTATGTTTATGTATGTACCTCTCT
CTCTATTTCTATTTTTAAACCACCCTCTCAATAAAATAAAAATAATAAAGTATTTTTAAGGAAAAGACGT
GTTTAAGCACTGACTTTATCTACTTTTTGTACGTTTTCATTGATATAATGTGTTTTGTCTCTCCCTTTTC
TACGAAAATTTCAAAAATTGACCAAAAAAAGGAATATATATACGAAAAACTATTATATTTATATATCATA
GTGTTGATAAAAAATGTTTATCCATTGGACCGTGTATCATATTTATCGCCGGCGAATAAATTAAGGCGCG
CCAACATATCCGGAGGTACCATAAAACGGAATGAGGAATAATCGTAATATTAGTATGTAGAAATATAGAT
TCCATTTTGAGGATTCCTATATCCTCGAGGAGAACTTCTAGTATATTCTGTATACCTAATATTATAGCCT
TTATCAACAATGGAATCCCAACAATTATCTCAACATTCACCCATTTCTCAGTTTAAACGGCCACGCTGGC
CCCCTATAGTGAGTCGTATTACAATTCACTGGCCGTCGTTTTACAACGTCGTGACTGGGAAAACCCTGGC
GTTACCCAACTTAATCGCCTTGCAGCACATCCCCCTTTCGCCAGCTGGCGTAATAGCGAAGAGGCCCGCA
CCGATCGCCCTTCCCAACAGTTGCGCAGCCTGAATGGCGAATGG
[124 nt withheld, positions 4525-4648]
C
[91 nt withheld, positions 4650-4740]
A
[49 nt withheld, positions 4742-4790]
CCTTTGACGTTGGAGTCCACGTTCTTT
[37 nt withheld, positions 4818-4854]
ACCCTATCTCGGTCTATTCTTTTGATTTATAAGGGATTTTGCCGATTTCGGCCTATTGGTTAAAAAATGA
GCTGATTTAACAAAAATTTAACGCGAATTTTAACAAAATATTAACGCTTACAATTTCCTGATGCGGTATT
TTCTCCTTACGCATCTGTGCGGTATTTCACACCGCATAGGGTAATAACTGATATAATTAAATTGAAGCTC
TAATTTGTGAGTTTAGTATTAGGATCTCTACCCTTGGCGAAAAGTCCTCTGCCAACAATGATGATATCTG
ATCCACCACTTACAACTTCGTCGAGGGTTCTGTACTGCTGACCCAATATGCGTATATATACCAATCTAAG
TCTGTGCTCCTTCCTTCGTTCTTCCTTCTGTTCGGAGATTACCGAATCAAAAAAATTTCAAGGAAACCGA
AATCAAAAAAAAGAATAAAAAAAAAATGATGAATTGAAAAGGTGGTATGGTGCACTCTCAGTACAATCTG
CTCTGATGCCGCATAGTTAAGCCAGCCCCGACACCCGCCAACACCCGCTGACGCGCCCTGACGGGCTTGT
CTGCTCCCGGCATCCGCTTACAGACAAGCTGTGACCGTCTCCGGGAGCTGCATGTGTCAGAGGTTTTCAC
CGTCATCACCGAAACGCGCGAGACGAAAGGGCCTCGTGATACGCCTATTTTTATAGGTTAATGTCATGAT
AATAATGGTTTCTTAGACGTCACGCGCCGAGGACGTCAGGTGGCACTTTTCGGGGAAATGTGCGCGGAAC
CCCTATTTGTTTATTTTTCTAAATACATTCAAATATGTATCCGCTCATGAGACAATAACCCTGATAAATG
CTTCAATAATATTGAAAAAGGAAGAGTATGAGTATTCAACATTTCCGTGTCGCCCTTATTCCCTTTTTTG
CGGCATTTTGCCTTCCTGTTTTTGCTCACCCAGAAACGCTGGTGAAAGTAAAAGATGCTGAAGATCAGTT
GGGTGCACGAGTGGGTTACATCGAACTGGATCTCAACAGCGGTAAGATCCTTGAGAGTTTTCGCCCCGAA
GAACGTTTTCCAATGATGAGCACTTTTAAAGTTCTGCTATGTGGCGCGGTATTATCCCGTATTGACGCCG
GGCAAGAGCAACTCGGTCGCCGCATACACTATTCTCAGAATGACTTGGTTGAGTACTCACCAGTCACAGA
AAAGCATCTTACGGATGGCATGACAGTAAGAGAATTATGCAGTGCTGCCATAACCATGAGTGATAACACT
GCGGCCAACTTACTTCTGACAACGATCGGAGGACCGAAGGAGCTAACCGCTTTTTTGCACAACATGGGGG
ATCATGTAACTCGCCTTGATCGTTGGGAACCGGAGCTGAATGAAGCCATACCAAACGACGAGCGTGACAC
CACGATGCCTGTAGCAATGGCAACAACGTTGCGCAAACTATTAACTGGCGAACTACTTACTCTAGCTTCC
CGGCAACAATTAATAGACTGGATGGAGGCGGATAAAGTTGCAGGACCACTTCTGCGCTCGGCCCTTCCGG
CTGGCTGGTTTATTGCTGATAAATCTGGAGCCGGTGAGCGTGGGTCTCGCGGTATCATTGCAGCACTGGG
GCCAGATGGTAAGCCCTCCCGTATCGTAGTTATCTACACGACGGGGAGTCAGGCAACTATGGATGAACGA
AATAGACAGATCGCTGAGATAGGTGCCTCACTGATTAAGCATTGGTAACTGTCAGACCAAGTTTACTCAT
ATATACTTTAGATTGATTTAAAACTTCATTTTTAATTTAAAAGGATCTAGGTGAAGATCCTTTTTGATAA
TCTCATGACCAAAATCCCTTAACGTGAGTTTTCGTTCCACTGAGCGTCAGACCCCGTAGAAAAGATCAAA
GGATCTTCTTGAGATCCTTTTTTTCTGCGCGTAATCTGCTGCTTGCAAACAAAAAAACCACCGCTACCAG
CGGTGGTTTGTTTGCCGGATCAAGAGCTACCAACTCTTTTTCCGAAGGTAACTGGCTTCAGCAGAGCGCA
GATACCAAATACTGTTCTTCTAGTGTAGCCGTAGTTAGGCCACCACTTCAAGAACTCTGTAGCACCGCCT
ACATACCTCGCTCTGCTAATCCTGTTACCAGTGGCTGCTGCCAGTGGCGATAAGTCGTGTCTTACCGGGT
TGGACTCAAGACGATAGTTACCGGATAAGGCGCAGCGGTCGGGCTGAACGGGGGGTTCGTGCACACAGCC
CAGCTTGGAGCGAACGACCTACACCGAACTGAGATACCTACAGCGTGAGCTATGAGAAAGCGCCACGCTT
CCCGAAGGGAGAAAGGCGGACAGGTATCCGGTAAGCGGCAGGGTCGGAACAGGAGAGCGCACGAGGGAGC
TTCCAGGGGGAAACGCCTGGTATCTTTATAGTCCTGTCGGGTTTCGCCACCTCTGACTTGAGCGTCGATT
TTTGTGATGCTCGTCAGGGGGGCGGAGCCTATGGAAAAACGCCAGCAACGCGGCCTTTTTACGGTTCCTG
GCCTTTTGCTGGCCTTTTGCTCACATGTTCTTTCCTGCGTTATCCCCTGATTCTGTGGATAACCGTATTA
CCGCCTTTGAGTGAGCTGATACCGCTCGCCGCAGCCGAACGACCGAGCGCAGCGAGTCAGTGAGCGAGGA
AGCGGAAGAGCGCCCAATACGCAAACCGCCTCTCCCCGCGCGTTGGCCGATTCATTAATGCAGCTGGCAC
GACAGGTTTCCCGACTGGAAAGCGGGCAGTGAGCGCAACGCAATTAATGTGAGTTAGCTCACTCATTAGG
CACCCCAGGCTTTACACTTTATGCTTCCGGCTCGTATGTTGTGTGGAATTGTGAGCGGATAACAATTTCA
CACAGGAAACAGCTATGACCATGATTACGCCAAGCTCGGAATTAACCCTCACTAAAGGGAACAAAAGCTG
GGCCGGCCATTTAAATGTTTAAACAACCTGTTGGAATAGAAATCAACTATCATCTACTAACTAGTATTTA
CATTACTAGTATATTATCATATACGGTGTTAGAAGATGACGCAAATGATGAGAAATAGTCATCTAAATTA
GTGGAAGCTGAAACGCAAGGATTGATAATGTAATAGGATCAATGAATATAAACATTACCGTTCGTATAGC
ATACATTATACGAAGTTATATTAAGGGTTCTCGAGAGCTCGGGATGGCGGCGTTAGTATCGAATCGACAG
CAGTATAGCGACCAGCATTCACATACGATTGACGCATGATATTACTTTCTGCGCACTTAACTTCGCATCT
GGGCAGATGATGTCGAGGCGAAAAAAATATAAATCACGCTAACATTTGATTAAAATAGAACAACTACAAT
ATAAAAAAACTATACAAATGTCAAGTTCTTGAAAACAAGAATCTTTTTATTGTCAGTACTGATCAGTCCT
GCTCCTCGGCCACGAAGTGCACGCAGTTGCCGGCCGGGTCGCGCAGGGCGAACTCCCGCCCCCACGGCTG
CTCGCCGATCTCGGTCATGGCCGGCCCGGAGGCGTCCCGGAAGTTCGTGGACACGACCTCCGACCACTCG
GCGTACAGCTCGTCCAGGCCGCGCACCCACACCCAGGCCAGGGTGTTGTCCGGCACCACCTGGTCCTGGA
CCGCGCTGATGAACAGGGTCACGTCGTCCCGGACCACACCGGCGAAGTCGTCCTCCACGAAGTCCCGGGA
GAACCCGAGCCGGTCGGTCCAGAACTCGACCGCTCCGGCGACGTCGCGCGCGGTGAGCACCGGAACGGCG
CTGGTCAACTTGGCCATGGTTGTTTATGTTCGGATGTGATGTGAGAACTGTATCCTAGCAAGATTTTAAA
AGGAAGTATATGAAAGAAGAACCTCAGTGGCAAATCCTAACCTTTTATATTTCTCTACAGGGGCGCGGCG
TGGGGACAATTCAACGCGTCTGTGAGGGGAGCGTTTCCCTGCTCGCAGGTCTGCAGCGAGGAGCCGTAAT
TTTTGCTTCGCGCCGTGCGGCCATCAAAATGTATGGATGCAAATGATTATACATGGGGATGTATGGGCTA
AATGTACGGGCGACAGTCACATCATGCCCCTGAGCTGCGCACGTCAAGACTGTCAAGGAGGGTATTCTGG
GCCTCCATGTCGCTGGCCGGGTGACCCGGCGGGGACGAGGCAAGCTAAACAGATCTCTAGACCTAATAAC
TTCGTATAGCATACATTATACGAACGGTACCCGGGAAACAGCTGCGCCGGGAAACAGCTGGCCGGGATCG
AAGAAATGATGGTAAATGAAATAGGAAATCAAGGAGCATGAAGGCAAAAGACAAATATAAGGGTCGAACG
AAAAATAAAGTGAAAAGTGTTGATATGATGTATTTGGCTTTGCGGCGCCGAAAAAACGAGTTTACGCAAT
TGCACAATCATGCTGACTCTGTGGCGGACCCGCGCTCTTGCCGGCCCGGCGATAACGCTGGGCGTGAGGC
TGTGCCCGGCGGAGTTTTTTGCGCCTGCATTTTCCAAGGTTTACCCTGCGCTAAGGGGCGAGATTGGAGA
AGCAATAAGAATGCCGGTTGGGGTTGCGATGATGACGACCACGACAACTGGTGTCATTATTTAAGTTGCC
GAAAGAACCTGAGTGCATTTGCAACATGAGTATACTAGAAGAATGAGCCAAGACTTGCGAGACGCGAGTT
TGCCGGTGGTGCGAACAATAGAGCGACCATGACCTTGAAGGTGAGACGCGCATAACCGCTAGAGTACTTT
GAAGAGGAAACAGCAATAGGGTTGCTACCAGTATAAATAGACAGGTACATACAACACTGGAAATGGTTGT
CTGTTTGAGTACGCTTTCAATTCATTTGGGTGTGCA
